>Addgene plasmid #57712 | Dendra2-Cx32-7 | depositor partial sequence | sequence record 88866 | insert sequence
CGCTAGCGCTACCGGACTCAGATCTCGAGCTCAAGCTTCGAATTCCCTCTGGGAAAGGGCAGCAGCAGCC
AGGTGTGGCAGTGACAGGGAGGTGTGAATGAGGCAGGATGAACTGGACAGGTTTGTACACCTTGCTCAGT
GGCGTGAACCGGCATTCTACTGCCATTGGCCGAGTATGGCTCTCGGTCATCTTCATCTTCAGAATCATGG
TGCTGGTGGTGGCTGCAGAGAGTGTGTGGGGTGATGAGAAATCTTCCTTCATCTGCAACACACTCCAGCC
TGGCTGCAACAGCGTTTGCTATGACCAATTCTTCCCCATCTCCCATGTGCGGCTGTGGTCCCTGCAGCTC
ATCCTAGTTTCCACCCCAGCTCTCCTCGTGGCCATGCACGTGGCTCACCAGCAACACATAGAGAAGAAAA
TGCTACGGCTTGAGGGCCATGGGGACCCCCTACACCTGGAGGAGGTGAAGAGGCACAAGGTCCACATCTC
AGGGACACTGTGGTGGACCTATGTCATCAGCGTGGTGTTCCGGCTGTTGTTTGAGGCCGTCTTCATGTAT
GTCTTTTATCTGCTCTACCCTGGCTATGCCATGGTGCGGCTGGTCAAGTGCGACGTCTACCCCTGCCCCA
ACACAGTGGACTGCTTCGTGTCCCGCCCCACCGAGAAAACCGTCTTCACCGTCTTCATGCTAGCTGCCTC
TGGCATCTGCATCATCCTCAATGTGGCCGAGGTGGTGTACCTCATCATCCGGGCCTGTGCCCGCCGAGCC
CAGCGCCGCTCCAATCCACCTTCCCGCAAGGGCTCGGGCTTCGGCCACCGCCTCTCACCTGAATACAAGC
AGAATGAGATCAACAAGCTGCTGAGTGAGCAGGATGGCTCCCTGAAAGACATACTGCGCCGCAGCCCTGG
CACCGGGGCTGGGCTGGCTGAAAAGAGCGACCGCTGCTCGGCCTGCGCGGATCCACCGGTCGCCACCATG
AACACCCCGGGAATTAACCTGATCAAGGAGGACATGCGCGTGAAGGTGCACATGGAGGGCAACGTGAACG
GCCACGCCTTCGTGATCGAGGGCGAGGGCAAGGGCAAGCCCTACGAGGGCACCCAGACCGCCAACCTGAC
CGTGAAGGAGGGCGCCCCCCTGCCCTTCAGCTACGACATCCTGACCACCGCCGTGCACTACGGCAACCGG
GTGTTCACCAAGTACCCCGAGGACATCCCCGACTACTTCAAGCAGAGCTTCCCCGAGGGCTACAGCTGGG
AGCGCACCATGACCTTCGAGGACAAGGGCATCTGCACCATCCGCAGCGACATCAGCCTGGAGGGCGACTG
CTTCTTCCAGAACGTGCGCTTCAAGGGCACCAACTTCCCCCCCAACGGCCCCGTGATGCAGAAGAAGACC
CTGAAGTGGGAGCCCAGCACCGAGAAGCTGCACGTGCGCGACGGCCTGCTGGTGGGCAACATCAACATGG
CCCTGCTGCTGGAGGGCGGCGGCCACTACCTGTGCGACTTCAAGACCACCTACAAGGCCAAGAAGGTGGT
GCAGCTGCCCGACGCCCACTTCGTGGACCACCGCATCGAGATCCTGGGCAACGACAGCGACTACAACAAG
GTGAAGCTGTACGAGCACGCCGTGGCCCGCTACAGCCCCCTGCCCAGCCAGGTGTGGTAAGCGGCCGCGA
CTCTAGATCATAATCAGCCATACC
