>Addgene plasmid #57712 | Dendra2-Cx32-7 | addgene partial sequence | sequence record 104294 | CMV-F 5'-CGCAAATGGGCGGTAGGCGTG-3'
ACCGTCAGATCCGCTAGCGCTACCGGACTCAGATCTCGAGCTCAAGCTTCGAATTCCCTCTGGGAAAGGG
CAGCAGCAGCCAGGTGTGGCAGTGACAGGGAGGTGTGAATGAGGCAGGATGAACTGGACAGGTTTGTACA
CCTTGCTCAGTGGCGTGAACCGGCATTCTACTGCCATTGGCCGAGTATGGCTCTCGGTCATCTTCATCTT
CAGAATCATGGTGCTGGTGGTGGCTGCAGAGAGTGTGTGGGGTGATGAGAAATCTTCCTTCATCTGCAAC
ACACTCCAGCCTGGCTGCAACAGCGTTTGCTATGACCAATTCTTCCCCATCTCCCATGTGCGGCTGTGGT
CCCTGCAGCTCATCCTAGTTTCCACCCCAGCTCTCCTCGTGGCCATGCACGTGGCTCACCAGCAACACAT
AGAGAAGAAAATGCTACGGCTTGAGGGCCATGGGGACCCCCTACACCTGGAGGAGGTGAAGAGGCACAAG
GTCCACATCTCAGGGACACTGTGGTGGACCTATGTCATCAGCGTGGTGTTCCGGCTGTTGTTTGAGGCCG
TCTTCATGTATGTCTTTTATCTGCTCTACCCTGGCTATGCCATGGTGCGGCTGGTCAAGTGCGACGTCTA
CCCCTGCCCCAACACAGTGGACTGCTTCGTGTCCCGCCCCACCGAGAAAACCGTCTTCACCGTCTTCATG
CTAGCTGCCTCTGGCATCTGCATCATCCTCAATGTGGCCGAGGTGGTGTACCTCATCATCCGGGCCTGTG
CCCGCCGAGCCCAGCGCCGCTCCAATCCACCTTCCCGCAAGGGCTCGGGCTTCGGCCACCGCCTCTCACC
TGAATACAAGCAGAATGAGATCAACAAGCTGCTGA
