[The description below was written by a language model from this plasmid's Addgene catalogue record.]
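Description:
Dendra2-Cx32-7 is a mammalian expression plasmid built on a Dendra2 fluorescent-protein backbone of about 4.75 kb (size without the insert). It encodes human connexin 32 (beta-1 connexin, gene GJB1) fused to the photoconvertible fluorescent protein Dendra2. Expression of the fusion is driven by the CMV promoter, a strong constitutive promoter in most mammalian cell lines. The use of an SV40 polyA reverse sequencing primer suggests that an SV40 polyadenylation signal lies downstream of the coding region. In bacteria the plasmid is maintained at high copy under kanamycin selection. A neomycin resistance marker allows G418 selection of stably transfected mammalian cells. The record does not give the position of Dendra2 relative to connexin 32, the linker between them, or the cloning method, and no feature table is provided, so the exact fusion architecture cannot be stated. The "7" in the name may refer to a linker length, but this is not documented.

The construct is intended as a localization marker for gap junctions. Connexin 32 assembles into hemichannels that dock between neighbouring cells to form gap junction plaques, so the fusion labels these structures in living cells. Dendra2 initially fluoresces green (excitation about 490 nm, emission about 507 nm). After photoconversion it fluoresces red (excitation about 553 nm, emission about 573 nm). This property lets a selected pool of tagged protein be highlighted optically and followed over time, which suits studies of connexin trafficking, plaque assembly and turnover. GJB1 is also the gene associated with X-linked Charcot-Marie-Tooth disease, as its aliases CMTX and CMTX1 reflect.
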