Addgene plasmid #57712: Dendra2-Cx32-7
Purpose: Localization: Gap Junctions, Excitation: 490 / 553, Emission: 507 / 573
Depositing lab: Michael Davidson. Depositing organization: Florida State University, Tallahassee.
Backbone
  Vector backbone: Dendra2
  Backbone size w/o insert (bp): 4750
  Vector type: Mammalian Expression
  Selectable markers: Neomycin (select with G418)
Growth in bacteria
  Bacterial resistance: Kanamycin, 50 μg/mL
  Growth temperature: 37°C
  Growth strain: DH5alpha
  Copy number: High Copy
Gene/Insert
  Gene/Insert name: Cx32 (alt names: Human Beta-1 Connexin 32; NM_001097642.2)
  Species: H. sapiens (human)
  Entrez Gene: GJB1 (a.k.a. CMTX, CMTX1, CX32)
  Promoter: CMV
  Tag / fusion protein: Dendra2
  Cloning method: Unknown
  Sequencing primers: 5′ CMV-F; 3′ SV40pA-R
Terms and licenses: Academic/Nonprofit Terms; Industry Terms
Depositor comments: H. sapiens (human) Beta-1 Connexin 32. Excitation = 490 / 553; Emission = 507 / 573
How to cite: Dendra2-Cx32-7 was a gift from Michael Davidson (Addgene plasmid # 57712 ; http://n2t.net/addgene:57712 ; RRID:Addgene_57712)
